Addgene plasmid #58417: pCMV-HA-mIFITM1-C50A
Purpose: Expresses murine IFITM1-C50A with an N-terminal HA tag in mammalian cells.
Depositing lab: Jacob Yount. Depositing organization: Ohio State University. Publication: Palmitoylation on conserved and nonconserved cysteines of murine IFITM1 regulates its stability and anti-influenza A virus activity. Hach JC, McMichael T, Chesarino NM, Yount JS. J Virol. 2013 Sep;87(17):9923-7. doi: 10.1128/JVI.00621-13. Epub 2013 Jun 26. PubMed 23804635.
Backbone
  Vector backbone: pCMV-HA
  Backbone manufacturer: clontech
  Backbone size w/o insert (bp): 3800
  Total vector size (bp): 4118
  Vector type: Mammalian Expression
Growth in bacteria
  Bacterial resistance: Ampicillin, 100 μg/mL
  Growth temperature: 37°C
  Growth strain: DH5alpha
  Copy number: High Copy
Gene/Insert
  Gene/Insert name: IFITM1
  Species: M. musculus (mouse)
  Mutation: Cysteine 50 to Alanine
  Entrez Gene: Ifitm1 (a.k.a. 1110036C17Rik, DSPA2a, Mil-2, Mil2)
  Promoter: CMV IE
  Tag / fusion protein: HA (N terminal on backbone)
  Cloning method: Restriction Enzyme; 5′ cloning site EcoRI (not destroyed); 3′ cloning site SalI (not destroyed)
  Sequencing primers: 5′ GATCCGGTACTAGAGGAACTGAAAAAC
Terms and licenses: Academic/Nonprofit Terms; Industry Terms: Not Available to Industry
How to cite: pCMV-HA-mIFITM1-C50A was a gift from Jacob Yount (Addgene plasmid # 58417 ; http://n2t.net/addgene:58417 ; RRID:Addgene_58417)
