[The description below was written by a language model from this plasmid's Addgene catalogue record.]
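Description:
pCMV-HA-mIFITM1-C50A is a mammalian expression plasmid built on the commercial pCMV-HA backbone (about 3.8 kb), giving a total size of roughly 4.1 kb once the insert is included. It is maintained in E. coli as a high-copy plasmid under ampicillin selection. The record does not list a mammalian selection marker or give a feature table, so details such as the bacterial origin or polyadenylation signal are not stated here. The construct appears suited to transient transfection rather than stable line generation, although the record does not say this explicitly.

The payload is the mouse Ifitm1 coding sequence (interferon-induced transmembrane protein 1) carrying a point mutation that changes cysteine 50 to alanine. It was cloned between EcoRI and SalI sites, both of which remain intact. Transcription is driven by the cytomegalovirus immediate-early promoter, a strong constitutive promoter in most mammalian cell types. The backbone supplies an N-terminal HA epitope tag fused in frame, allowing the protein to be detected or immunoprecipitated with anti-HA antibodies without needing an IFITM1-specific reagent.

The associated study examined how palmitoylation on conserved and nonconserved cysteines of murine IFITM1 affects protein stability and activity against influenza A virus. Replacing cysteine 50 with alanine removes one candidate site for this lipid modification. The plasmid therefore serves as a site-specific mutant for comparison with wild-type or other cysteine-mutant versions in assays of palmitoylation, protein stability and antiviral restriction in transfected cells.
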