>Addgene plasmid #58417 | pCMV-HA-mIFITM1-C50A | addgene partial sequence | sequence record 96023 | pcDL-F 5'-GTTGCCTTTACTTCTAGGCCT-3'
CGCGGGCCCACCATGTACCCATACGATGTTCCAGATTACGCTCTTATGGCCATGGAGGCCCGAATTCCCA
TGCCTAAGGAGCAGCAAGAGGTGGTTGTACTGGGGTCACCCCACATCTCAACTTCTGCGACAGCCACCAC
AATCAACATGCCTGAGATCTCCACGCCTGACCATGTGGTCTGGTCCCTGTTCAATACACTCTTCATGAAC
TTCTGCGCCCTGGGCTTCGTAGCCTATGCCTACTCCGTGAAGTCTAGGGACAGGAAGATGGTGGGTGATA
CGACTGGGGCCCAGGCCTTCGCCTCCACCGCCAAGTGCCTGAACATCAGCTCCCTGTTCTTCACCATCCT
CACGGCCATCGTCGTCATCGTTGTCTGTGCCATTAGATGAGTCGACCGAGATCTCTCGAGGTACCGCGGC
CGCGGGGATCCAGACATGATAAGATACATTGATGAGTTTGGACAAACCACAACTAGAATGCAGTGAAAAA
AATGCTTTATTTGTGAAATTTGTGATGCTATTGCTTTATTTGTAACCATTATAAGCTGCAATAAACAAGT
TAACAACAACAATTGCATTCATTTTATGTTTCAGGTTCAGGGGGAGGTGTGGGAGGTTTTTTC
