>Addgene plasmid #58417 | pCMV-HA-mIFITM1-C50A | addgene partial sequence | sequence record 96030 | EBV-rev 5'-GTGGTTTGTCCAAACTCATC-3'
GTCTGGATCCCCGCGGCCGCGGTACCTCGAGAGATCTCGGTCGACTCATCTAATGGCACAGACAACGATG
ACGACGATGGCCGTGAGGATGGTGAAGAACAGGGAGCTGATGTTCAGGCACTTGGCGGTGGAGGCGAAGG
CCTGGGCCCCAGTCGTATCACCCACCATCTTCCTGTCCCTAGACTTCACGGAGTAGGCATAGGCTACGAA
GCCCAGGGCGCAGAAGTTCATGAAGAGTGTATTGAACAGGGACCAGACCACATGGTCAGGCGTGGAGATC
TCAGGCATGTTGATTGTGGTGGCTGTCGCAGAAGTTGAGATGTGGGGTGACCCCAGTACAACCACCTCTT
GCTGCTCCTTAGGCATGGGAATTCGGGCCTCCATGGCCATAAGAGCGTAATCTGGAACATCGTATGGGTA
CATGGTGGGCCCGCGGGTACAATTCCGCAGCTTTTAGAGCAGAAGTAACACTTCCGTACAGGCCTAGAAG
TAAAGGCAACATCCACTGAGGAGCAGTTCTTTGATTTGCACCACCACCGGATCCGGGACCTGAAATAAAA
GACAAAAAGACTAAACTTACCAGTTAACTTTCTGGTTTTTCAGTTCCTCTAGTACCGGATCCTCTAGAGT
CCGGAGGCTGGATCGGTCCCGGTGTCTTCTATGGAGGTCAAAACAGCGTGGATGGCGTCTCCAGGCGATC
TGACGGTTCACTAAACGAGCTCTGCTTATATAGACCTCCCACCGTACACGCCTACCGCCCATTTGCGTCA
ATGGGGCGGAGTTGTTACGACATTTTGGAAAGTCCCGTTGATTTTGGTGCCAAAACAAACTCCCATTGAC
GTCAATGGGGTGGAGACTTGGAAATCCCCGTGAGTCAAACCGCT
